>Addgene plasmid #187834 | pAAV-hSyn-eGFP-P2A-LgBiT-NLS | addgene full sequence | sequence record 372452 | Addgene NGS Result
CATGTCCTGCAGGCAGCTGCGCGCTCGCTCGCTCACTGAGGCCGCCCGGGCGTCGGGCGACCTTTGGTCG
CCCGGCCTCAGTGAGCGAGCGAGCGCGCAGAGAGGGAGTGGCCAACTCCATCACTAGGGGTTCCTGCGGC
CGCACGCGTGTGTCTAGACTGCAGAGGGCCCTGCGTATGAGTGCAAGTGGGTTTTAGGACCAGGATGAGG
CGGGGTGGGGGTGCCTACCTGACGACCGACCCCGACCCACTGGACAAGCACCCAACCCCCATTCCCCAAA
TTGCGCATCCCCTATCAGAGAGGGGGAGGGGAAACAGGATGCGGCGAGGCGCGTGCGCACTGCCAGCTTC
AGCACCGCGGACAGTGCCTTCGCCCCCGCCTGGCGGCGCGCGCCACCGCCGCCTCAGCACTGAAGGCGCG
CTGACGTCACTCGCCGGTCCCCCGCAAACTCCCCTTCCCGGCCACCTTGGTCGCGTCCGCGCCGCCGCCG
GCCCAGCCGGACCGCACCACGCGAGGCGCGAGATAGGGGGGCACGGGCGCGACCATCTGCGCTGCGGCGC
CGGCGACTCAGCGCTGCCTCAGTCTGCGGTGGGCAGCGGAGGAGTCGTGTCGTGCCTGAGAGCGCAGTCG
AGAAGGTACCGCCACCATGGTGAGCAAGGGCGAGGAGCTGTTCACCGGGGTGGTGCCCATCCTGGTCGAG
CTGGACGGCGACGTAAACGGCCACAAGTTCAGCGTGTCCGGCGAGGGCGAGGGCGATGCCACCTACGGCA
AGCTGACCCTGAAGTTCATCTGCACCACCGGCAAGCTGCCCGTGCCCTGGCCCACCCTCGTGACCACCCT
GACCTACGGCGTGCAGTGCTTCAGCCGCTACCCCGACCACATGAAGCAGCACGACTTCTTCAAGTCCGCC
ATGCCCGAAGGCTACGTCCAGGAGCGCACCATCTTCTTCAAGGACGACGGCAACTACAAGACCCGCGCCG
AGGTGAAGTTCGAGGGCGACACCCTGGTGAACCGCATCGAGCTGAAGGGCATCGACTTCAAGGAGGACGG
CAACATCCTGGGGCACAAGCTGGAGTACAACTACAACAGCCACAACGTCTATATCATGGCCGACAAGCAG
AAGAACGGCATCAAGGTGAACTTCAAGATCCGCCACAACATCGAGGACGGCAGCGTGCAGCTCGCCGACC
ACTACCAGCAGAACACCCCCATCGGCGACGGCCCCGTGCTGCTGCCCGACAACCACTACCTGAGCACCCA
GTCCGCCCTGAGCAAAGACCCCAACGAGAAGCGCGATCACATGGTCCTGCTGGAGTTCGTGACCGCCGCC
GGGATCACTCTCGGCATGGACGAGCTGTACAAGGAATTCGGAAGCGGAGCTACTAACTTCAGCCTGCTGA
AGCAGGCTGGAGACGTGGAGGAGAACCCTGGACCTGGATCCGTCTTCACACTCGAAGATTTCGTTGGGGA
CTGGGAACAGACAGCCGCCTACAACCTGGACCAAGTCCTTGAACAGGGAGGTGTGTCCAGTTTGCTGCAG
AATCTCGCCGTGTCCGTAACTCCGATCCAAAGGATTGTCCGGAGCGGTGAAAATGCCCTGAAGATCGACA
TCCATGTCATCATCCCGTATGAAGGTCTGAGCGCCGACCAAATGGCCCAGATCGAAGAGGTGTTTAAGGT
GGTGTACCCTGTGGATGATCATCACTTTAAGGTGATCCTGCCCTATGGCACACTGGTAATCGACGGGGTT
ACGCCGAACATGCTGAACTATTTCGGACGGCCGTATGAAGGCATCGCCGTGTTCGACGGCAAAAAGATCA
CTGTAACAGGGACCCTGTGGAACGGCAACAAAATTATCGACGAGCGCCTGATCACCCCCGACGGCTCCAT
GCTGTTCCGAGTAACCATCAACAGCGGAGGCGGAGGCTCAGGAGGCGGAGGCTCACCAAAGAAGAAGCGT
AAGGTATAAAAGCTTATCGATAATCAACCTCTGGATTACAAAATTTGTGAAAGATTGACTGGTATTCTTA
ACTATGTTGCTCCTTTTACGCTATGTGGATACGCTGCTTTAATGCCTTTGTATCATGCTATTGCTTCCCG
TATGGCTTTCATTTTCTCCTCCTTGTATAAATCCTGGTTGCTGTCTCTTTATGAGGAGTTGTGGCCCGTT
GTCAGGCAACGTGGCGTGGTGTGCACTGTGTTTGCTGACGCAACCCCCACTGGTTGGGGCATTGCCACCA
CCTGTCAGCTCCTTTCCGGGACTTTCGCTTTCCCCCTCCCTATTGCCACGGCGGAACTCATCGCCGCCTG
CCTTGCCCGCTGCTGGACAGGGGCTCGGCTGTTGGGCACTGACAATTCCGTGGTGTTGTCGGGGAAATCA
TCGTCCTTTCCTTGGCTGCTCGCCTATGTTGCCACCTGGATTCTGCGCGGGACGTCCTTCTGCTACGTCC
CTTCGGCCCTCAATCCAGCGGACCTTCCTTCCCGCGGCCTGCTGCCGGCTCTGCGGCCTCTTCCGCGTCT
TCGCCTTCGCCCTCAGACGAGTCGGATCTCCCTTTGGGCCGCCTCCCCGCATCGATACCGAGCGCTGCTC
GAGAGATCTACGGGTGGCATCCCTGTGACCCCTCCCCAGTGCCTCTCCTGGCCCTGGAAGTTGCCACTCC
AGTGCCCACCAGCCTTGTCCTAATAAAATTAAGTTGCATCATTTTGTCTGACTAGGTGTCCTTCTATAAT
ATTATGGGGTGGAGGGGGGTGGTATGGAGCAAGGGGCAAGTTGGGAAGACAACCTGTAGGGCCTGCGGGG
TCTATTGGGAACCAAGCTGGAGTGCAGTGGCACAATCTTGGCTCACTGCAATCTCCGCCTCCTGGGTTCA
AGCGATTCTCCTGCCTCAGCCTCCCGAGTTGTTGGGATTCCAGGCATGCATGACCAGGCTCAGCTAATTT
TTGTTTTTTTGGTAGAGACGGGGTTTCACCATATTGGCCAGGCTGGTCTCCAACTCCTAATCTCAGGTGA
TCTACCCACCTTGGCCTCCCAAATTGCTGGGATTACAGGCGTGAACCACTGCTCCCTTCCCTGTCCTTCT
GATTTTGTAGGTAACCACGTGCGGACCGAGCGGCCGCAGGAACCCCTAGTGATGGAGTTGGCCACTCCCT
CTCTGCGCGCTCGCTCGCTCACTGAGGCCGGGCGACCAAAGGTCGCCCGACGCCCGGGCTTTGCCCGGGC
GGCCTCAGTGAGCGAGCGAGCGCGCAGCTGCCTGCAGGGGCGCCTGATGCGGTATTTTCTCCTTACGCAT
CTGTGCGGTATTTCACACCGCATA
[95 nt withheld, positions 3315-3409]
T
[46 nt withheld, positions 3411-3456]
C
[141 nt withheld, positions 3458-3598]
CCTTTGACGTTGGAGTCCACGTTCTTT
[37 nt withheld, positions 3626-3662]
ACTCTATCTCGGGCTATTCTTTTGATTTATAAGGGATTTTGCCGATTTCGGTCTATTGGTTAAAAAATGA
GCTGATTTAACAAAAATTTAACGCGAATTTTAACAAAATATTAACGTTTACAATTTTATGGTGCACTCTC
AGTACAATCTGCTCTGATGCCGCATAGTTAAGCCAGCCCCGACACCCGCCAACACCCGCTGACGCGCCCT
GACGGGCTTGTCTGCTCCCGGCATCCGCTTACAGACAAGCTGTGACCGTCTCCGGGAGCTGCATGTGTCA
GAGGTTTTCACCGTCATCACCGAAACGCGCGAGACGAAAGGGCCTCGTGATACGCCTATTTTTATAGGTT
AATGTCATGATAATAATGGTTTCTTAGACGTCAGGTGGCACTTTTCGGGGAAATGTGCGCGGAACCCCTA
TTTGTTTATTTTTCTAAATACATTCAAATATGTATCCGCTCATGAGACAATAACCCTGATAAATGCTTCA
ATAATATTGAAAAAGGAAGAGTATGAGTATTCAACATTTCCGTGTCGCCCTTATTCCCTTTTTTGCGGCA
TTTTGCCTTCCTGTTTTTGCTCACCCAGAAACGCTGGTGAAAGTAAAAGATGCTGAAGATCAGTTGGGTG
CACGAGTGGGTTACATCGAACTGGATCTCAACAGCGGTAAGATCCTTGAGAGTTTTCGCCCCGAAGAACG
TTTTCCAATGATGAGCACTTTTAAAGTTCTGCTATGTGGCGCGGTATTATCCCGTATTGACGCCGGGCAA
GAGCAACTCGGTCGCCGCATACACTATTCTCAGAATGACTTGGTTGAGTACTCACCAGTCACAGAAAAGC
ATCTTACGGATGGCATGACAGTAAGAGAATTATGCAGTGCTGCCATAACCATGAGTGATAACACTGCGGC
CAACTTACTTCTGACAACGATCGGAGGACCGAAGGAGCTAACCGCTTTTTTGCACAACATGGGGGATCAT
GTAACTCGCCTTGATCGTTGGGAACCGGAGCTGAATGAAGCCATACCAAACGACGAGCGTGACACCACGA
TGCCTGTAGCAATGGCAACAACGTTGCGCAAACTATTAACTGGCGAACTACTTACTCTAGCTTCCCGGCA
ACAATTAATAGACTGGATGGAGGCGGATAAAGTTGCAGGACCACTTCTGCGCTCGGCCCTTCCGGCTGGC
TGGTTTATTGCTGATAAATCTGGAGCCGGTGAGCGTGGGTCTCGCGGTATCATTGCAGCACTGGGGCCAG
ATGGTAAGCCCTCCCGTATCGTAGTTATCTACACGACGGGGAGTCAGGCAACTATGGATGAACGAAATAG
ACAGATCGCTGAGATAGGTGCCTCACTGATTAAGCATTGGTAACTGTCAGACCAAGTTTACTCATATATA
CTTTAGATTGATTTAAAACTTCATTTTTAATTTAAAAGGATCTAGGTGAAGATCCTTTTTGATAATCTCA
TGACCAAAATCCCTTAACGTGAGTTTTCGTTCCACTGAGCGTCAGACCCCGTAGAAAAGATCAAAGGATC
TTCTTGAGATCCTTTTTTTCTGCGCGTAATCTGCTGCTTGCAAACAAAAAAACCACCGCTACCAGCGGTG
GTTTGTTTGCCGGATCAAGAGCTACCAACTCTTTTTCCGAAGGTAACTGGCTTCAGCAGAGCGCAGATAC
CAAATACTGTTCTTCTAGTGTAGCCGTAGTTAGGCCACCACTTCAAGAACTCTGTAGCACCGCCTACATA
CCTCGCTCTGCTAATCCTGTTACCAGTGGCTGCTGCCAGTGGCGATAAGTCGTGTCTTACCGGGTTGGAC
TCAAGACGATAGTTACCGGATAAGGCGCAGCGGTCGGGCTGAACGGGGGGTTCGTGCACACAGCCCAGCT
TGGAGCGAACGACCTACACCGAACTGAGATACCTACAGCGTGAGCTATGAGAAAGCGCCACGCTTCCCGA
AGGGAGAAAGGCGGACAGGTATCCGGTAAGCGGCAGGGTCGGAACAGGAGAGCGCACGAGGGAGCTTCCA
GGGGGAAACGCCTGGTATCTTTATAGTCCTGTCGGGTTTCGCCACCTCTGACTTGAGCGTCGATTTTTGT
GATGCTCGTCAGGGGGGCGGAGCCTATGGAAAAACGCCAGCAACGCGGCCTTTTTACGGTTCCTGGCCTT
TTGCTGGCCTTTTGCTCA
Features (pLannotate 1.2.2; 15 found; start..end, strand, type, name):
     17..44      +  repeat_region  AAV2 ITR (fragment): inverted terminal repeat of adeno-associated virus serotype 2 inverted
     73..100     +  repeat_region  AAV2 ITR (fragment): inverted terminal repeat of adeno-associated virus serotype 2 inverted
    180..627     +  promoter       hSyn promoter: human synapsin I promoter; confers neuron-specific expression (Kügler et al., 2003)
    647..1363    +  CDS            EGFP: EGFP is a basic (constitutively fluorescent) green fluorescent protein published in 1996, derived from Aequorea victoria. It is reported to be a rapidly-maturing weak dimer with moderate acid sensitivity.
   1442..1912    +  CDS            Nluc (fragment): NanoLuc® luciferase human codon-optimized
   1982..2570    +  misc_feature   WPRE: woodchuck hepatitis virus posttranscriptional regulatory element
   2602..3078    +  polyA_signal   hGH poly(A) signal: human growth hormone polyadenylation signal
   3118..3258    +  repeat_region  AAV2 ITR: inverted terminal repeat of adeno-associated virus serotype 2 inverted
   3263..3314    -  misc_feature   bom (fragment): basis of mobility region from pBR322
   3333..3788    +  rep_origin     f1 ori (sequence partly withheld): f1 bacteriophage origin of replication; arrow indicates direction of (+) strand synthesis
   3789..3838    -  misc_feature   bom (fragment): basis of mobility region from pBR322
   3940..3975    -  CDS            rop (fragment): Rop protein, which maintains plasmids at low copy number; rop
   4070..4174    +  promoter       AmpR promoter: bla
   4175..5035    +  CDS            AmpR: β-lactamase; bla; confers resistance to ampicillin, carbenicillin, and related antibiotics
   5206..5794    +  rep_origin     ori: high-copy-number ColE1/pMB1/pBR322/pUC origin of replication
