[The description below was written by a language model from this plasmid's Addgene catalogue record and pLannotate feature annotations shown in this document.]
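Description:
pAAV-hSyn-eGFP-P2A-LgBiT-NLS is a 5,850 bp adeno-associated virus transfer plasmid built on a pAAV backbone and intended for neuronal expression after packaging into AAV particles. In bacteria it replicates from a high-copy ColE1/pUC-type origin and is selected with ampicillin through the bla gene and its own promoter. An f1 phage origin is also present, along with small remnants of pBR322 bom and rop sequences. The expression cassette is flanked by AAV2 inverted terminal repeats, which are the cis elements needed for genome replication and packaging. The annotation detects a full ITR downstream of the cassette but only two short ITR fragments upstream. This may reflect difficulty sequencing or annotating the repeat, or a partial deletion, and the record does not resolve which.

The 1,323 bp insert, cloned between NcoI and HindIII sites, is driven by the human synapsin I promoter, which restricts expression to neurons. It encodes EGFP followed by a P2A self-cleaving peptide and LgBiT carrying a nuclear localisation signal. LgBiT is annotated as a NanoLuc fragment, consistent with it being the large subunit of the split NanoLuc system. Ribosomal skipping at P2A yields two separate proteins from one transcript: free EGFP to mark transduced cells, and nuclear-targeted LgBiT, which becomes luminescent only when complemented by its small peptide partner. A WPRE downstream of the coding region enhances transcript stability and expression, and the human growth hormone polyadenylation signal terminates the message. The associated study concerns cytosolic entry and seeded aggregation of tau, suggesting the construct serves as the reporter half of a luminescence complementation assay in neurons, although the record does not describe the assay design.
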