Addgene plasmid #187834: pAAV-hSyn-eGFP-P2A-LgBiT-NLS
Purpose: Expression of eGFP-P2A-LgBiT-NLS from human synapsin promoter via adeno-associated virus for neuronal expression.
Depositing lab: William McEwan. Depositing organization: University of Cambridge. Publication: Cholesterol determines the cytosolic entry and seeded aggregation of tau. Tuck BJ, Miller LVC, Katsinelos T, Smith AE, Wilson EL, Keeling S, Cheng S, Vaysburd MJ, Knox C, Tredgett L, Metzakopian E, James LC, McEwan WA. Cell Rep. 2022 May 3;39(5):110776. doi: 10.1016/j.celrep.2022.110776. PubMed 35508140.
Backbone
  Vector backbone: pAAV
  Backbone size w/o insert (bp): 4527
  Total vector size (bp): 5850
  Vector type: AAV
Growth in bacteria
  Bacterial resistance: Ampicillin, 100 μg/mL
  Growth temperature: 37°C
  Growth strain: NEB Stable
  Copy number: Unknown
Gene/Insert
  Gene/Insert name: eGFP-P2A-LgBiT-NLS (alt name: GPLN)
  Insert size (bp): 1323
  Promoter: hSyn
  Cloning method: Restriction Enzyme; 5′ cloning site NcoI (not destroyed); 3′ cloning site HindIII (not destroyed)
  Sequencing primers: 5′ CTGCCTCAGTCTGCGGTG; 3′ TGAAAGCCATACGGGAAGCA
Terms and licenses: Academic/Nonprofit Terms; Industry Terms: Not Available to Industry
How to cite: pAAV-hSyn-eGFP-P2A-LgBiT-NLS was a gift from William McEwan (Addgene plasmid # 187834 ; http://n2t.net/addgene:187834 ; RRID:Addgene_187834)
